Addgene plasmid #230991: pSB02
Purpose: B. dendrobatidis plasmid for integration of target sequence at URA3 locus, blasticidin S selection
Depositing lab: Lillian Fritz-Laylin. Depositing organization: University of Massachusetts, Amherst. Publication: Homology-mediated transformation of frog-killing fungus Batrachochytrium dendrobatidis illuminates chytrid development and pathogenesis. Brody SM, Kalinka E, Prostak SM, Carvalho T, Man J, James TY, Fritz-Laylin LK. Proc Natl Acad Sci U S A. 2025 Nov 4;122(44):e2507572122. doi: 10.1073/pnas.2507572122. Epub 2025 Oct 28. PubMed 41150711.
Backbone
  Vector backbone: pTwist Amp High Copy
  Backbone manufacturer: Twist Bioscience
  Backbone size w/o insert (bp): 2221
  Total vector size (bp): 5272
  Vector type: Bacterial Expression ; Bd gene targeting vector
  Selectable markers: Blasticidin
Growth in bacteria
  Bacterial resistance: Ampicillin, 100 μg/mL
  Growth temperature: 37°C
  Growth strain: DH5alpha
  Copy number: High Copy
Gene/Insert
  Gene/Insert name: BdURA3_LHA2-Hsbsr-ScADH1ter
  Species: H. sapiens (human); Batrachochytrium dendrobatidis
  Insert size (bp): 3051
  Tag / fusion protein: bsr (C terminal on insert)
Terms and licenses: Academic/Nonprofit Terms; Industry Terms: Not Available to Industry
Depositor comments: Please visit https://doi.org/10.1101/2025.08.29.673073 for bioRxiv preprint.
How to cite: pSB02 was a gift from Lillian Fritz-Laylin (Addgene plasmid # 230991 ; http://n2t.net/addgene:230991 ; RRID:Addgene_230991)
