[The description below was written by a language model from this plasmid's Addgene catalogue record and pLannotate feature annotations shown in this document.]
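Description:
pSB02 is a gene-targeting plasmid for the chytrid fungus Batrachochytrium dendrobatidis (Bd), built on the Twist Bioscience pTwist Amp High Copy backbone. In E. coli it is propagated through a high-copy ColE1/pUC-type origin and selected with ampicillin via the β-lactamase gene and its native promoter. Although catalogued partly as a bacterial expression vector, its stated purpose is integration of a target sequence at the Bd URA3 locus, with blasticidin S used to select transformants. The total size is 5,272 bp, of which about 3 kb is insert.

The insert, named BdURA3_LHA2-Hsbsr-ScADH1ter, combines a left homology arm from the Bd URA3 region, a blasticidin resistance coding sequence (bsr; the "Hs" prefix and the human species entry probably indicate a human codon-optimised version, though the record does not say so explicitly) and, by its name, the Saccharomyces cerevisiae ADH1 terminator. The record lists bsr as a C-terminal fusion on the insert, which suggests the marker may be joined in frame to the targeted coding sequence and expressed from the endogenous locus after homology-mediated integration. No separate promoter for the marker is stated or annotated.

The automated annotation labels the resistance gene as a fragment of Aspergillus terreus BSD, which probably reflects a partial similarity match rather than the depositor's bsr designation. The two fragments annotated as fission yeast chl1 helicase fall within the insert and are probably homology hits to Bd genomic sequence in the arm. The terminator and any right homology arm are not annotated. A short attB1-like site and a lacZα remnant appear to be backbone leftovers.
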