Features (pLannotate 1.2.2; 8 found; start..end, strand, type, name):
    297..536     +  CDS            chl1 (fragment): CHL1_SCHPO - Protein inferred from homology: Swiss-Prot protein existence level 3. ATP-dependent DNA helicase important for chromosome transmission and normal cell cycle progression in G(2)/M (By similarity). May have a role in changing DNA topology to allow the loading of proteins involved in maintaining sister chromatid cohesion in the vicinity of the centromeres (By similarity). Has a specific role in chromosome segregation during meiosis II (By similarity). From Schizosaccharomyces pombe (strain 972 / ATCC 24843) (Fission yeast).
    608..751     +  CDS            chl1 (fragment): CHL1_SCHPO - Protein inferred from homology: Swiss-Prot protein existence level 3. ATP-dependent DNA helicase important for chromosome transmission and normal cell cycle progression in G(2)/M (By similarity). May have a role in changing DNA topology to allow the loading of proteins involved in maintaining sister chromatid cohesion in the vicinity of the centromeres (By similarity). Has a specific role in chromosome segregation during meiosis II (By similarity). From Schizosaccharomyces pombe (strain 972 / ATCC 24843) (Fission yeast).
   1327..1723    +  CDS            BSD (fragment): blasticidin S deaminase; Aspergillus terreus BSD; confers resistance to blasticidin
   3296..3884    -  rep_origin     ori: high-copy-number ColE1/pMB1/pBR322/pUC origin of replication
   4001..4025    -  protein_bind   attB1: mutant version of attB; recombination site for the Gateway® BP reaction BP Clonase™
   4125..4985    -  CDS            AmpR: β-lactamase; bla; confers resistance to ampicillin, carbenicillin, and related antibiotics
   4986..5090    -  promoter       AmpR promoter: bla
   5177..5220    -  CDS            lacZα (fragment): LacZα fragment of β-galactosidase; lacZ fragment
>Addgene plasmid #230991 | pSB02 | addgene full sequence | sequence record 458318 | Addgene NGS Result
TGGCGATTGGTTCGCTGAACAGATCTTCATTGAGCCCACATCTGTTGGTGAGGTTGATAAAGTGCTGCAA
GATTACTCTAGCACTATTAGTAGATCTCGTCAGACAGATTTCAGCACATCAACACTCACCGGATCTATGC
TTTTGGCTGTGGTATCAGGAAAGCTAAGCGAAGGAATCAACTTTGCTGATGATATGGGACGGTAAGTGGT
TGTATTTATTGCATTAGTACAGTCTGCAAATGTTTGTTGATTTCTGGGTTTATTTATTTCAATATATGCA
CTATATATGGATACATAGAGCAGTGATTATGGTTGGAATTCCATTTGCCAATATTGCTTCAATAGAACTG
CAAGAACGGATGCGCTTTTTTGATGTGCAGGTAAATGTTTTGTACAAAGTGTAGTTTGTATTGCTTTGAT
TGGAGATATTATTGATTTGCATGATTTAACACGCATAGGCAAAAGAAACTGGATCGGGCATTACTGGTAA
AGAGTACTACGAAAACATTTGTATGCGTGCAGTCAATCAGTCTGTAGGCAAGTTTATATGATGTGGTACT
ATACTTGACTATTTAATAACATTGCAGGCGTATTGTGCTTTGTAACAGGTCGCGCAATCAGGCACAAGAA
TGACTATGCAGTCATTATATTTCTAGACATGCGGTTCAAGCGAGACCGTATTGTAGCTAAATTGCCGGAA
TGGATCCGTAATTGTGGTTTGACATTCCCGAATCAGTTTGGGCCATCTATTGCCATGATTAGCAAGGTAT
GAGCCATATTTTTGACTGCGTTTATCAGATGTGTTTGGTATTCTGACTATTTTATTCTCCATCACTAGTT
TTTCAATTCACATAGAAAGCCCACCAACAAAAAAGAATAGCCATTTGAATTTACCATTGTATTCATGTAA
AACGAAATAATTGGTTTGGAATGGCCGAGTATTCGTTGTACTTTCAATTCTTTCAAACAACGACTATTTT
ATAATGCAAACTATAAGTTTAAACTGGATTGTTTGGTACAATTCTACACTGCACAATCACCCAATTCAAC
TACAATCCAAATGTTGGGTTCAACTGCCATCAAACTCCTGTATTCTAATATCAGATACGTTATAGTTCAA
GAAAACAAAGAATGCAACTGTTGGTTTGATATCAATCACTAAAAGAACAGAACTTGGATTAGTAAATTTG
GTAAAAATTATCATTTCGTGAGACCGATTTATTCTATGATTTTTTTTCCACTTTACGTGAATACGACAAC
ACATTAGCGCCAATTGAGCCGATTGAAGGTCTTGAACACTTGCTGATAATTTAAACTAAAACCGGTATGG
CCAAGCCTTTGTCTCAAGAAGAATCCACCCTCATTGAAAGAGCAACGGCTACAATCAACAGCATCCCCAT
CTCTGAAGACTACAGCGTCGCCAGCGCAGCTCTCTCTAGCGACGGCCGCATCTTCACTGGTGTCAATGTA
TATCATTTTACTGGGGGACCTTGTGCAGAACTCGTGGTGCTGGGCACTGCTGCTGCTGCGGCAGCTGGCA
ACCTGACTTGTATCGTCGCGATCGGAAATGAGAACAGGGGCATCTTGAGCCCCTGCGGACGGTGCCGACA
GGTGCTTCTCGATCTGCATCCTGGGATCAAAGCCATAGTGAAGGACAGTGATGGACAGCCGACGGCAGTT
GGGATTCGTGAATTGCTGCCCTCTGGTTATGTGTGGGAGGGCTGACTCGAGGTTGGCTCATCCACTACAC
GTACAATCTAAATAAATAGCTATTTGCTAATCTGTGTATTTCCAAGACTTTATTCTCACATCAGTACTCT
ACCAATGTGCTATTAGAGTTAATTATTTGCTAAAAGCGATCCTAGCTCTGCGCTGCGTTCGGTAGCACGC
TGGACGGCTTCAGCAAAGATGGCTCGAATCTTGTTCCCTTCGAGTGAGTTGAGTGCTGCCTCGGTGGTAC
CATTTGGAGATGTGACTTTGCGTCTTAATTCAGCTGGATCCTCGCCTGTATCTGTCAACATGCGACCCGC
TCCTAAACAAGTCTGTGCTGCAAGTCCACGAGCAACATCTGCAGGAAGCCCCAATTTCACTCCTGCGGCT
TCGAGGCACTCGACCAACAGGAAAAAATAAGCTGGACCAGATCCTAACATGGGTCAAAAAAGCATCAGTT
GATCAATCACCAAATATATTTTACACAAAATCAGTGTTCAATACATTGAAATGAACTTACCAGATATGCC
TGTTACGACATCCAACAGAGATTCCTCCTTGACCCAGTAGTTTTGCTTCGATACAGACTTGAGCACAGCA
GAAACAATTTCCTTTTGATTGGTGGTGACTGAAGGAGCTGCATACATACCCGTTGCTCCTTCGACAACCA
ACGCAGGAGTGTTTGGCATGCATCGCACAATTGCTGGTGACTCGGTCATCCCTTTCTTGGCTGAACATGT
CAACCACTTCAACAAGTTTGAAATGGTAATTCCAGCAGCAATTGACACAATTAATGGCTTGTGAGTCAAG
ACGGCGTCCGAAATGCCTTCAGCAACGGATCTCATGACTTGAGGCTTGACAGCAAGAATAAGAACATCGA
CAGGAGTCGTTTGGCTTTGATTGGTAAACGCAATTGCCTGAGTGTTTGAGGTGGTGACCTGAACTTTAAA
CCGTGAAACTAGACGAGCACGAGCTTCGTCCCAGGGTTCTGACACGATAATATTGGATGCGGAAAGACCG
GATTTCAACAGTCCGCCAATAATTGCACCAGCCATATTGCCTCCACCAATAAAGCCAAGACGCAACCCAG
TAAAGTCTGTCATGTTGTAATGCCAAGACTATTGCGAGAATTGTTGAGCATCAAACTAAAAATAAAAAGA
AGAATCAAGCCAACCCTCAGGCAGTCCCTTCCATCCACGTGTCATGCAATCCATTACCGTTCGAACATGC
AGAGCTTTCTGCTTTATTACACATTGGCCGCTGTATTCACGCAAAGCAAACTACATTGATCTCGATGACT
GTTGATTTTGCTTTAAAGCAATCGTTGAATGCTCGTGTGCTAGGCTAGGTGGAGGCTCAGTGATGATAAG
TCTGCGATGGTGGATGCATGTGTCATGGTCATAGCTGTTTCCTGTGTGAAATTGTTATCCGCTCAGAGGG
CACAATCCTATTCCGCGCTATCCGACAATCTCCAAGACATTAGGTGGAGTTCAGTTCGGCGTATGGCATA
TGTCGCTGGAAAGAACATGTGAGCAAAAGGCCAGCAAAAGGCCAGGAACCGTAAAAAGGCCGCGTTGCTG
GCGTTTTTCCATAGGCTCCGCCCCCCTGACGAGCATCACAAAAATCGACGCTCAAGTCAGAGGTGGCGAA
ACCCGACAGGACTATAAAGATACCAGGCGTTTCCCCCTGGAAGCTCCCTCGTGCGCTCTCCTGTTCCGAC
CCTGCCGCTTACCGGATACCTGTCCGCCTTTCTCCCTTCGGGAAGCGTGGCGCTTTCTCATAGCTCACGC
TGTAGGTATCTCAGTTCGGTGTAGGTCGTTCGCTCCAAGCTGGGCTGTGTGCACGAACCCCCCGTTCAGC
CCGACCGCTGCGCCTTATCCGGTAACTATCGTCTTGAGTCCAACCCGGTAAGACACGACTTATCGCCACT
GGCAGCAGCCACTGGTAACAGGATTAGCAGAGCGAGGTATGTAGGCGGTGCTACAGAGTTCTTGAAGTGG
TGGCCTAACTACGGCTACACTAGAAGAACAGTATTTGGTATCTGCGCTCTGCTGAAGCCAGTTACCTTCG
GAAAAAGAGTTGGTAGCTCTTGATCCGGCAAACAAACCACCGCTGGTAGCGGTGGTTTTTTTGTTTGCAA
GCAGCAGATTACGCGCAGAAAAAAAGGATCTCAAGAAGATCCTTTGATCTTTTCTACGGGGTCTGACGCT
CTATTCAACAAAGCCGCCGTCCCGTCAAGTCAGCGTAAATGGGTAGGGGGCTTCAAATCGTCCTCGTGAT
ACCAATTCGGAGCCTGCTTTTTTGTACAAACTTGTTGATAATGGCAATTCAAGGATCTTCACCTAGATCC
TTTTAAATTAAAAATGAAGTTTTAAATCAATCTAAAGTATATATGAGTAAACTTGGTCTGACAGTTACCA
ATGCTTAATCAGTGAGGCACCTATCTCAGCGATCTGTCTATTTCGTTCATCCATAGTTGCCTGACTCCCC
GTCGTGTAGATAACTACGATACGGGAGGGCTTACCATCTGGCCCCAGTGCTGCAATGATACCGCGAGAGC
CACGCTCACCGGCTCCAGATTTATCAGCAATAAACCAGCCAGCCGGAAGGGCCGAGCGCAGAAGTGGTCC
TGCAACTTTATCCGCCTCCATCCAGTCTATTAATTGTTGCCGGGAAGCTAGAGTAAGTAGTTCGCCAGTT
AATAGTTTGCGCAACGTTGTTGCCATTGCTACAGGCATCGTGGTGTCACGCTCGTCGTTTGGTATGGCTT
CATTCAGCTCCGGTTCCCAACGATCAAGGCGAGTTACATGATCCCCCATGTTGTGCAAAAAAGCGGTTAG
CTCCTTCGGTCCTCCGATCGTTGTCAGAAGTAAGTTGGCCGCAGTGTTATCACTCATGGTTATGGCAGCA
CTGCATAATTCTCTTACTGTCATGCCATCCGTAAGATGCTTTTCTGTGACTGGTGAGTACTCAACCAAGT
CATTCTGAGAATAGTGTATGCGGCGACCGAGTTGCTCTTGCCCGGCGTCAATACGGGATAATACCGCGCC
ACATAGCAGAACTTTAAAAGTGCTCATCATTGGAAAACGTTCTTCGGGGCGAAAACTCTCAAGGATCTTA
CCGCTGTTGAGATCCAGTTCGATGTAACCCACTCGTGCACCCAACTGATCTTCAGCATCTTTTACTTTCA
CCAGCGTTTCTGGGTGAGCAAAAACAGGAAGGCAAAATGCCGCAAAAAAGGGAATAAGGGCGACACGGAA
ATGTTGAATACTCATACTCTTCCTTTTTCAATATTATTGAAGCATTTATCAGGGTTATTGTCTCATGAGC
GGATACATATTTGAATGTATTTAGAAAAATAAACAAATAGGGGTTCCGCGCACATTTCCCCGAAAAGTGC
CAGATACCTGAAACAAAACCCATCGTACGGCCAAGGAAGTCTCCAATAACTGTGATCCACCACAAGCGCC
AGGGTTTTCCCAGTCACGACGTTGTAAAACGACGGCCAGTCATGCATAATCCGCACGCATCTGGAATAAG
GAAGTGCCATTCCGCCTGACCT
